Addgene plasmid #159012: pMSR:MSMEG_0617:Dendra
Purpose: T7 expression of C-term fluorescent fusion in E. coli
Depositing lab: Keith Derbyshire & Joseph Wade. Depositing organization: Wadsworth Center, New York State Department of Health. Publication: A Mycobacterial Systems Resource for the Research Community. Judd JA, Canestrari J, Clark R, Joseph A, Lapierre P, Lasek-Nesselquist E, Mir M, Palumbo M, Smith C, Stone M, Upadhyay A, Wirth SE, Dedrick RM, Meier CG, Russell DA, Dills A, Dove E, Kester J, Wolf ID, Zhu J, Rubin ER, Fortune S, Hatfull GF, Gray TA, Wade JT, Derbyshire KM. mBio. 2021 Mar 2;12(2). pii: mBio.02401-20. doi: 10.1128/mBio.02401-20. PubMed 33653882.
Backbone
  Vector backbone: pMSR:Dendra
  Vector type: Bacterial Expression ; Integrating Mycobacterial Expression Vector attL5
Growth in bacteria
  Bacterial resistance: Apramycin, 25 μg/mL
  Growth temperature: 37°C
  Growth strain: DH5alpha
  Copy number: High Copy
Gene/Insert
  Gene/Insert name: MSMEG_0617
  Species: M. smegmatis
  Promoter: pmycTetO
  Tag / fusion protein: Gly-Ala Linker/Dendra2/1x Flag Tag (C terminal on insert)
  Cloning method: Ligation Independent Cloning
  Sequencing primers: 5′ TGATAGAGTTTGTCCTCCCTATCAG; 3′ TCCATATGCACCTTGACACG
Terms and licenses: Academic/Nonprofit Terms; Industry Terms: Not Available to Industry
Depositor comments: NCBI reference sequence: CP000480.1. 5' cloning site: Ase1, destroyed during cloning. 3' cloning site: HindIII, not destroyed during cloning
How to cite: pMSR:MSMEG_0617:Dendra was a gift from Keith Derbyshire & Joseph Wade (Addgene plasmid # 159012 ; http://n2t.net/addgene:159012 ; RRID:Addgene_159012)
