[The description below was written by a language model from this plasmid's Addgene catalogue record and pLannotate feature annotations shown in this document.]
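Description:
pMSR:MSMEG_0617:Dendra is an 8,855 nt bacterial expression plasmid built on the pMSR:Dendra backbone, a shuttle vector that replicates in E. coli and integrates into the mycobacterial chromosome. In E. coli it is maintained at high copy from a ColE1/pUC-type origin. Selection in both hosts relies on the aac(3)IV aminoglycoside acetyltransferase gene, which confers apramycin resistance. The vector carries no mycobacterial replication origin in the annotation. Instead it encodes the mycobacteriophage L5 integrase together with adjacent L5 sequence, which directs site-specific, single-copy insertion at the L5 attachment site of the host genome.

The insert is the M. smegmatis gene MSMEG_0617, which the feature table identifies as eccC3. This gene encodes a component of the ESX-3 specialized secretion system, which is involved in siderophore-mediated iron acquisition and in secretion of EsxG and EsxH. The roughly 4 kb open reading frame is fused at its C terminus, through a Gly-Ala linker, to the photoconvertible green fluorescent protein Dendra2 and a single FLAG epitope, followed by a T7 terminator.

Two promoters lie upstream of the gene. One is the catalogued pmycTetO promoter, a tet-operator-containing mycobacterial promoter. Its operator sequences probably account for the short "tight TRE" fragments called by the automated annotation, since no mammalian element is expected here. The other is a T7 promoter that allows expression in E. coli strains supplying T7 RNA polymerase.

The plasmid belongs to a systematic M. smegmatis resource collection. It supports localisation and photoconversion imaging of the tagged protein in mycobacteria, and FLAG-based detection or purification of the fusion.
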