Features (pLannotate 1.2.2; 14 found; start..end, strand, type, name):
     15..32      +  promoter       tight TRE promoter (fragment): Tet-responsive promoter PTight, consisting of seven tet operator sequences followed by the minimal CMV promoter
     46..64      +  promoter       T7 promoter: promoter for bacteriophage T7 RNA polymerase
     80..4054    +  CDS            eccC3: ECCC3_MYCS2 - Experimental evidence at protein level: Swiss-Prot protein existence level 1. Part of the ESX-3 specialized secretion system, which is required for siderophore-mediated iron acquisition and for the secretion of EsxH and EsxG. From Mycolicibacterium smegmatis (strain ATCC 700084 / mc(2)155) (Mycobacterium smegmatis).
   4076..4762    +  CDS            Dendra2: Dendra2 is a photoconvertible green fluorescent protein published in 2006, derived from Dendronephthya sp.. It has high acid sensitivity.
   4802..4822    +  CDS            FLAG (fragment): FLAG® epitope tag, followed by an enterokinase cleavage site
   4831..4873    +  terminator     T7 terminator (fragment): transcription terminator for bacteriophage T7 RNA polymerase
   5079..5879    +  CDS            ApmR: aminoglycoside 3-N-acetyltransferase type IV ; aac(3)IV; confers resistance to apramycin (Paget and Davies, 1996)
   5946..5963    -  misc_feature   MCS (fragment): pBluescript multiple cloning site
   6004..6592    +  rep_origin     ori: high-copy-number ColE1/pMB1/pBR322/pUC origin of replication
   6760..6788    +  misc_feature   MCS (fragment): pUC18/19 multiple cloning site
   7348..8460    +  CDS            33: VINT_BPML5 - Also known as int. Protein inferred from homology: Swiss-Prot protein existence level 3. Integrase is necessary for integration of the phage into the host genome by site-specific recombination. From Mycobacterium phage L5 (Mycobacteriophage L5).
   8522..8626    -  CDS            32 (fragment): VG32_BPML5 - Protein predicted: Swiss-Prot protein existence level 4. From Mycobacterium phage L5 (Mycobacteriophage L5).
   8682..8786    +  CDS            Y4104_STRCO (fragment): Protein inferred from homology: Swiss-Prot protein existence level 3. From Streptomyces coelicolor (strain ATCC BAA-471 / A3(2) / M145).
   8844..8       +  promoter       tight TRE promoter (fragment) (across the origin): Tet-responsive promoter PTight, consisting of seven tet operator sequences followed by the minimal CMV promoter
>Addgene plasmid #159012 | pMSR:MSMEG_0617:Dendra | addgene full sequence | sequence record 316081 | Addgene NGS Result
TGATAGAGTTTGTCCTCCCTATCAGTGATAGATAGGCTTAAGGAGTAATACGACTCACTATAGGGAGAAG
GAGGCCATTATGAGCCGGCTCATCTTCGAGCACCAGCGTCGGCTGACGCCGCCCACCACCCGCAAGGGCA
CCATCACGATCGAACCGCCACCGCAGTTGCCGCGCGTGGTGCCACCGTCGCTGCTGCGCCGGGTGCTGCC
GTTTCTGATCGTGATCCTGATCGTGGGCATGATCGTGGCGCTGTTCGCCACCGGTATGCGGCTGATCTCG
CCGACCATGCTGTTCTTCCCGTTCGTCCTGCTGCTGGCCGCCACCGCGCTCTACCGCGGCGGCGACAACA
AGATGCGCACCGAGGAGGTCGACGCCGAACGCGCCGACTACCTGCGGTACCTGTCGGTGGTGCGCGACAA
CGTGCGCGCGCACGCCGCCGAGCAGCGCGCCGCGCTCGAGTGGTCACACCCCGAACCCGAAGTGCTGGCG
ACGATTCCCGGCACGCGCAGGCAGTGGGAGCGCGACCCGCGCGACCGTGACTTCCTGGTGCTGCGGGCCG
GCAGGCACGACGTGCCGCTGGACGCCGCGCTGAAGGTCAAGGACACCGCCGACGAGATCGACCTCGAGCC
CGTGGCGCACAGCGCGCTGCGTGGCCTGCTCGACGTGCAGCGCACCGTGCGCGACGCACCCACGGGCCTC
GACGTCGCCAAGCTGGCCCGCATCACCGTGATCGGCGAGGCCGACGAGGCTCGCGCCGCGATCCGGGCCT
GGATCGCGCAGGCCGTCACGTGGCACGACCCCACCATGCTCGGGGTGGCGCTCGCCGCGCCCGATCTGGA
GTCCGGTGACTGGTCGTGGCTGAAATGGCTTCCGCACGTAGATGTCCCGAACGAGGCCGACGGTGTCGGG
CCGGCGCGGTACCTGACCACGTCCACAGCCGAACTGCGTGAGCGGCTGGCTCCGGCGCTGGCCGACCGGC
CGCTGTTCCCGGCCGAGTCCGGCGCGGCGCTCAAGCATCTGCTGGTGGTGCTCGACGACCCCGATGCCGA
TCCCGACGACATCGCCCGCAAGCCCGGGCTGACCGGTGTCACCGTCATCCACCGCACCACGGAACTGCCC
AACCGCGAGCAGTACCCGGATCCAGAGCGGCCCATCCTGCGCGTCGCCGACGGCCGGATCGAGCGCTGGC
AGGTGGGTGGCTGGCAGCCCTGTGTCGATGTGGCCGACGCGATGTCGGCGGCCGAGGCCGCGCACATCGC
GCGGCGGCTGTCGCGGTGGGACTCCAACCCGGGATACATCCGCTCCACCTCGACCGGCAGTGCGACGTTC
ACGACGCTGCTCGGCATCCCCGATGCCTCGGCGCTCGACGTGGCGAGCCTGTGGGCGCCCCGGCCGCGCG
ACGAGGAACTGCGCGTGCCGATCGGCGTCACCTCGACCGGTGAGCCGCTGTACTTCGACCTCAAGGACGA
GGCCGAGGGCGGTATGGGCCCGCACGGGCTGATGATCGGTATGACGGGTTCGGGCAAGTCGCAGACCCTG
ATGTCGATCCTGTTGTCGCTGTTGACCACCCATCCCGCCGATCGCCTCATCGTGATCTACGCGGACTTCA
AGGGTGAGGCCGGAGCCGACATCTTCCGCCACTTCCCGCAGGTCGTGGCGGTCATCTCCAACATGGCCGA
GAAGCGGTCGCTGGCCGACAGGTTCGCCGACACGCTGCGCGGTGAGGTGGCCCGGCGCGAGCAGATCCTC
AAGGAGGCCGGGCGCCGGGTGCAGGGCAGCGCGTTCAACTCGGTCGCCGAGTACGAGAGCGCGATCGCCG
CAGGCCACGACCTGCCGCCCATGCCCACACTGTTCGTGGTCGCCGACGAGTTCACGCTCATGCTCGCCGA
ACACCCCGAGTACGCCGACCTGTTCGATTACGTTGCGCGCAAGGGCCGCTCGTTCCGGATCCACCTGCTG
TTCGCGTCGCAGACACTGGACGTGGGCCGTATCAAGGACATCGACAAGAACACCTCGTACCGCATCGGTC
TCAAGGTGGCCAGCCCGAGCATCTCGCGGCAGATCATCGGTGTCGAGGACGCCTACCACATCGAGTCCGG
CCGCGAACACAAAGGCGAGGGCTTCCTGGTACCCGCGCCCGGTGCGGTGCCGATCAAGTTCCGCAGCACC
TACGTCGACGGCATCTACGATCCACCACGCGCCGAGAAGTCGATTGTGGTGCATGCACTTCCGCAACCGC
AGGTGTTCACGGCGGGACGCGTCGAACCCGAACCCGACACCGTGATCGCCACGGGCGACGTCGAGGTGCA
CACCGCGCCGCCGCGCAAGTTGATCGCCACCATCGGCGACCAACTGGCGGCCTACGGACCCAAGGCCCCG
CAGCTGTGGCTGCCGCCGCTGGACGAGCCGATCGCACTGGCCGACGTGCTGGCCGGTGCCGACGTCGAGC
CGGGTCAGCTGCGCTGGCCGCTGGGTGAGATCGACAAGCCGTTCGAGATGCGACGCGACGTGCTGGTGTA
CGACGCGCACACCGCGGCCGCCAACGTGCTCATCCACGGCGGCCCGCGGTCAGGCAAGTCCACAGCACTG
CAGGCGTTCGTCCTGAGCGCCGCGGCGCTGCACTCGCCGCGCGCGATCACCTTCTACTGCCTCGATTACG
GCGGCGGGAAGCTGGCCGACCTCGCGGACCTGGCGCACGTCGGCAGCGTCGCGACCCCGCTGGAGCCCGA
GCGTATCCGCCGCACGTTCGGCGAGCTGGAGCAGTTGCTGAGGGCGCGTCAGCGCCAGGGCGCGGTCAAC
CGCACGGGCTCGTACACGGACGGCTACGGCGAAGTGTTCCTGGTGATCGACAACCTGTACGCGTTCAGCC
GCGACAACACCGACACCTTCAACACCCGCAACCCGTTGCTGGCCAAGGTCACCGAGCTGGCCAACAGCGG
CCTGGCCTACGGCATCCACGTCGTCATCACCACGCCGAACTGGCTGGAGGTGCCGCTGGCGATGCGCGAC
GGCCTCGGTCTGCGTCTCGAGCTCAAACTGCACGACTCGCACGACAGCATCGTGCGCGTGGCCGGTGCTC
TGCGCAGGCCTGCAGATTCGGTGCCGGCCGATCAGCCGGGCCGCGGCCTGACCATGGCCGCCGAACACTT
CCTGTTCGCCGAACCGGCGCTGAGCGACATCGCGGTCATCAACGCGCGGTACCCGGGCGTCAGCGCACCG
CCCGTGCGCCTGCTGCCCACAGACCTGTCGCCCGACGCACTGGCTCCGCTGTACCCGGCTCCGGAAACCG
TGGTCATCGGTCAGCGCGAAGAGGATCTGGCGCCGGTGGCCGTCGACTTCGCGAACCACCCGCTGCTCAT
GGTGTTCGGCGACTCGAAGTCGGGCAAGACGACGCTGCTGCGCCACATCATCCGCACCGTGCGGGAGAAC
TCGACACCGGACCAGGTCGCGTTCACGGTGATCGACCGCAGGCTGCATCTGGTCGACGAACCGCTTTTCC
CGGACAACGAGTACACCGCGAACATCGACCGTGTGCTACCCGCGATGCTTGGGCTGTCGGCTCTCATCGA
GAAGCGGCGCCCGCCTGCGGGGTTGTCAGCTCAAGAGCTCAGCCGGTGGACCTACACGGGCCACACGCAC
TACCTGATCGTCGACGACGTGGACCAGATTCCGGACACGCCCGCGGTGAGCGGACCGTTCGTGGGTCAGC
GTCCGTGGACGAACATCGTCGGATTGCTGGCCGAGGCAGCCGATCTCGGCCTGCGCGTGATCGTCACCGC
ACGTGCCACCGGCTCGGCCCACGCGGTGATGACGGCACCGCTGCTGCGCCGCCTCAACGATCTGCAGGCG
ACCACGCTGATGCTGTCGGGCAATCCCACCGACAGCGGCAAGATCCGCGGCCACCGGTTCGCCCGGTTCC
CGGCCGGCCGTGGCCTGCTGCTGACCGACACCGACACCCCCGACCACATCCAGTTGGTCAACCCGCTCGG
CGACGCGGCCCTGAGCGGAAACATCGGGAACAACGGGAATCACAACCGAGGAGGGGAATACCGAAAGCTT
GGTGCGGCCGCGGGCAACACGCCTGGCATCAATCTGATCAAGGAGGACATGCGTGTCAAGGTGCATATGG
AGGGCAACGTGAACGGTCACGCCTTCGTGATCGAGGGGGAGGGTAAGGGTAAGCCTTACGAAGGGACCCA
GACCGCCAACCTCACCGTCAAGGAGGGCGCCCCTCTCCCATTCTCGTACGATATCCTCACTACCGCGGTG
CATTACGGGAACCGCGTGTTCACCAAGTACCCCGAGGATATCCCTGACTACTTCAAGCAGAGCTTCCCGG
AGGGATACTCCTGGGAGCGGACGATGACCTTCGAAGACAAGGGTATCTGTACGATCCGCAGCGACATCTC
GCTGGAAGGGGACTGTTTCTTCCAGAACGTCCGTTTCAAGGGGACCAACTTTCCGCCGAACGGCCCGGTC
ATGCAGAAGAAGACCCTCAAGTGGGAGCCGAGCACGGAGAAGCTGCACGTTCGGGACGGCCTCCTGGTCG
GCAACATCAACATGGCGCTGCTGCTGGAAGGCGGCGGCCACTACCTATGCGACTTCAAGACCACGTACAA
AGCGAAGAAGGTCGTCCAGCTGCCCGACGCGCACTTCGTGGACCACCGCATCGAAATCCTGGGGAACGAT
TCGGACTACAACAAGGTCAAGTTGTACGAGCACGCTGTGGCACGCTATAGCCCGCTCCCGTCGCAGGTCT
GGTTCGAAGGCGGCGGCGGGGAGAACCTGTATTTCCAGGACTACAAGGACGACGACGACAAGTGATTTAA
ATAACCCCTTGGGGCCTCTAAACGGGTCTTGAGGGGTTTTTTGTTAACTAGCGTACGATCGAATTCCTGC
AGCTCACGGTAACTGATGCCGTATTTGCAGTACCAGCGTACGGCCCACAGAATGATGTCACGCTGAAAAT
GCCGGCCTTTGAATGGGTTCATGTGCAGCTCCATCAGCAAAAGGGGATGATAAGTTTATCACCACCGACT
ATTTGCAACAGTGCCGTTGATCGTGCTATGATCGACTGATGTCATCAGCGGTGGAGTGCAATGTCGTGCA
ATACGAATGGCGAAAAGCCGAGCTCATCGGTCAGCTTCTCAACCTTGGGGTTACCCCCGGCGGTGTGCTG
CTGGTCCACAGCTCCTTCCGTAGCGTCCGGCCCCTCGAAGATGGGCCACTTGGACTGATCGAGGCCCTGC
GTGCTACGCTGGGTCCGGGAGGGACGCTCGTCATGCCCTCGTGGTCAGGTCTGGACGACGAGCCGTTCGA
TCCTGCCACGTCGCCCGTTACACCGGACCTTGGAGTTGTCTCTGACACATTCTGGCGCCTGCCAAATGTA
AAGCGCAGCGCCCATCCATTTGCCTTTGCGGCAGCGGGGCCACAGGCAGAGCAGATCATCTCTGATCCAT
TGCCCCTGCCACCTTACTCGCCTGCAAGCCCGGTCGCCCGTGTCCATGAACTCGATGGGCAGGTACTTCT
CCTCGGCGTGGGACACGATGCCAACACGACGCTGCATCTTGCCGAGTTGATGGCAAAGGTTCCCTATGGG
GTGCCGAGACACTGCACCATTCTTCAGGATGGCAAGTTGGTACGCGTCGATTATCTCGAGAATGACCACT
GCTGTGAGCGCTTTGCCTTGGCGGACAGGTGGCTCAAGGAGAAGAGCCTTCAGAAGGAAGGTCCAGTCGG
TCATGCCTTTGCTCGGTTGATCCGCTCCCGCGACATTGTGGCGACAGCCCTGGGTCAACTGGGCCGAGAT
CCGTTGATCTTCCTGCATCCGCCAGAGGCGGGATGCGAAGAATGCGATGCCGCTCGCCAGTCGATTGGCT
GAGCTCATGAGCGGAGAACGAGATGACGTTGGAGGGGCAAGGTCGCGCTGATTGCTGGGGCAACACGGGG
GATCCACTAGTTCCATGAGCGTCAGACCCCGTAGAAAAGATCAAAGGATCTTCTTGAGATCCTTTTTTTC
TGCGCGTAATCTGCTGCTTGCAAACAAAAAAACCACCGCTACCAGCGGTGGTTTGTTTGCCGGATCAAGA
GCTACCAACTCTTTTTCCGAAGGTAACTGGCTTCAGCAGAGCGCAGATACCAAATACTGTCCTTCTAGTG
TAGCCGTAGTTAGGCCACCACTTCAAGAACTCTGTAGCACCGCCTACATACCTCGCTCTGCTAATCCTGT
TACCAGTGGCTGCTGCCAGTGGCGATAAGTCGTGTCTTACCGGGTTGGACTCAAGACGATAGTTACCGGA
TAAGGCGCAGCGGTCGGGCTGAACGGGGGGTTCGTGCACACAGCCCAGCTTGGAGCGAACGACCTACACC
GAACTGAGATACCTACAGCGTGAGCTATGAGAAAGCGCCACGCTTCCCGAGGGGAGAAAGGCGGACAGGT
ATCCGGTAAGCGGCAGGGTCGGAACAGGAGAGCGCACGAGGGAGCTTCCAGGGGGAAACGCCTGGTATCT
TTATAGTCCTGTCGGGTTTCGCCACCTCTGACTTGAGCGTCGATTTTTGTGATGCTCGTCAGGGGGGCGG
AGCCTATGGAAAAACGCCAGCAACGCGGCCTTTTTACGGTTCCTGGCCTTTTGCTGGCCTTTTGCTCACA
TGTTCTTTCCTGCGTTATCCCCTGATTCTGTGGATAACCGTATTACCGCCTTTGAGTGAGCTGATACCGC
TCGCCGCAGCCGAACGACCGAGCGCAACGCGTGCGGCCGCGGTACCCGGGGATCCTCTAGAGTCGACCAC
CAAGGGCACCATCTCTGCTTGGGCCACCCCGTTGGCCGCAGCCAGCTCGCTGAGAGCCGTGAACGACAGG
GCGAACGCCAGCCCGCCGACGGCGAGGGTTCCGACCGCTGCAACTCCCGGTGCAACCTTGTCCCGGTCTA
TTCTCTTCACTGCACCAGCTCCAATCTGGTGTGAATGCCCCTCGTCTGTTCGCGCAGGCGGGGGGCTCTA
TTCGTTTGTCAGCATCGAAAGTAGCCAGATCAGGGATGCGTTGCAACCGCGTATGCCCAGGTCAGAAGAG
TCGCACAAGAGTTGCAGACCCCTGGAAAGAAAAATGGCCAGAGGGCGAAAACACCCTCTGACCAGCGGAG
CGGGCGACGGGAATCGAACCCGCGTAGCTAGTTTGGAAGAATGGGTGTCTGCCGACCACATATGGGCCGG
TCAAGATAGGTTTTTACCCCCTCTCGGCTGCATCCTCTAAGTGGAAAGAAATTGCAGGTCGTAGAAGCGC
GTTGAAGCCTGAGAGTTGCACAGGAGTTGCAACCCGGTAGCCTTGTTCACGACGAGAGGAGACCTAGTTG
GCACGTCGCGGATGGGGATCGCTGAAGACTCAGCGCAGCGGGAGGATCCAAGCCTCATACGTCAACCCGC
AGGACGGTGTGAGGTACTACGCGCTGCAGACCTACGACAACAAGATGGACGCCGAAGCCTGGCTCGCGGG
CGAGAAGCGGCTCATCGAGATGGAGACCTGGACCCCTCCACAGGACCGGGCGAAGAAGGCAGCCGCCAGC
GCCATCACGCTGGAGGAGTACACCCGGAAGTGGCTCGTGGAGCGCGACCTCGCAGACGGCACCAGGGATC
TGTACAGCGGGCACGCGGAGCGCCGCATCTACCCGGTGCTAGGTGAAGTGGCGGTCACAGAGATGACGCC
AGCTCTGGTGCGTGCGTGGTGGGCCGGGATGGGTAGGAAGCACCCGACTGCCCGCCGGCATGCCTACAAC
GTCCTCCGGGCGGTGATGAACACAGCGGTCGAGGACAAGCTGATCGCAGAGAACCCGTGCCGGATCGAGC
AGAAGGCAGCCGATGAGCGCGACGTAGAGGCGCTGACGCCTGAGGAGCTGGACATCGTCGCCGCTGAGAT
CTTCGAGCACTACCGGATCGCGGCATACATCCTGGCGTGGACGAGCCTCCGGTTCGGAGAGCTGATCGAG
CTTCGCCGCAAGGACATCGTGGACGACGGCATGACGATGAAGCTCCGGGTGCGCCGTGGCGCTTCCCGCG
TGGGGAACAAGATCGTCGTTGGCAACGCCAAGACCGTCCGGTCGAAGCGTCCTGTGACGGTTCCGCCTCA
CGTCGCGGAGATGATCCGAGCGCACATGAAGGACCGTACGAAGATGAACAAGGGCCCCGAGGCATTCCTG
GTGACCACGACGCAGGGCAACCGGCTGTCGAAGTCCGCGTTCACCAAGTCGCTGAAGCGTGGCTACGCCA
AGATCGGTCGGCCGGAACTCCGCATCCACGACCTCCGCGCTGTCGGCGCTACGTTCGCCGCTCAGGCAGG
TGCGACGACCAAGGAGCTGATGGCCCGTCTCGGTCACACGACTCCTAGGATGGCGATGAAGTACCAGATG
GCGTCTGAGGCCCGCGACGAGGCTATCGCTGAGGCGATGTCCAAGCTGGCCAAGACCTCCTGAAACGCAA
AAAGCCCCCCTCCCAAGGACACTGAGTCCTAAAGAGGGGGGTTTCTTGTCAGTACGCGAAGAACCACGCC
TGGCCGCGAGCGCCAGCACCGCCGCTCTGTGCGGAGACCTGGGCACCAGCCCCGCCGCCGCCAGGAGCAT
TGCCGTTCCCGCCAGAAATCTAGACGGTGACCACAACGCGCCCGCTTTGATCGGGGACGTCGAAATATTG
GATCGTCGGCACCGTCACGGCCGTGGGAGGCGGCACGATCCGCGACGTGATGATCGGCCGCATCCCCACG
GTGCTGCGCAGTGAGCTCTACGCCATCCCGGCGTTGATCTGTGCGTTCGCACGCACAGGCCCGGTGTGAG
AAGGGTCTCTGACGAGCGGGAGAACTCCCTATCAG
